Addgene plasmid #109218: MoClo adapted pUC57-Kan Level 2
Purpose: (Empty Backbone) Non binary level 2 vector adapted for MoClo modular cloning useful for particle bombardment transformation of plants
Depositing lab: Elena Caro Bernat. Depositing organization: Centro de Biotecnología y Genómica de Plantas (UPM/INIA).
Backbone
  Vector backbone: pUC57
  Backbone size (bp): 2156
  Modifications to backbone: Backbone was ligated with MoClo cloning cassette from vector pAGM4673
  Vector type: Synthetic Biology
  Selectable markers: Canthaxanthin operon
Growth in bacteria
  Bacterial resistance: Kanamycin, 50 μg/mL
  Growth temperature: 37°C
  Growth strain: DH5alpha
  Copy number: High Copy
Gene/Insert
  Cloning method: Restriction Enzyme
Resource information
  A portion of this plasmid was derived from a plasmid made by: Vector backbone supplied by GenScript. MoClo cloning cassette digested from pAGM4673 (Addgene plasmid #48014)
Terms and licenses: Academic/Nonprofit Terms; Industry Terms: Not Available to Industry
How to cite: MoClo adapted pUC57-Kan Level 2 was a gift from Elena Caro Bernat (Addgene plasmid # 109218 ; http://n2t.net/addgene:109218 ; RRID:Addgene_109218)
