[The description below was written by a language model from this plasmid's Addgene catalogue record and pLannotate feature annotations shown in this document.]
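Description:
MoClo adapted pUC57-Kan Level 2 is an empty, non-binary Level 2 acceptor vector for MoClo (Golden Gate-style) modular cloning. It was made by ligating the MoClo cloning cassette from pAGM4673 into a pUC57-Kan backbone. Because it lacks the T-DNA borders and broad-host-range replication functions of a binary vector, it is not meant for Agrobacterium-mediated delivery. Instead, it is intended for building multigene constructs that are introduced into plants directly by particle bombardment. The plasmid is propagated in E. coli at high copy from a ColE1/pUC-type origin and selected with kanamycin through the aph(3')-Ia (KanR) gene. The sequenced record is about 10.3 kb, most of which is the cloning cassette rather than the roughly 2.2 kb backbone. Small remnants of lacI, a CAP binding site and rop are also annotated as backbone leftovers.

The cassette carries a canthaxanthin biosynthesis operon that serves as a visual screening marker. The annotated genes are crtE, crtB, crtI and crtY from Pantoea ananas, which convert isoprenoid precursors through GGPP, phytoene and lycopene to beta-carotene. Paracoccus crtW then oxidises beta-carotene to canthaxanthin. E. coli dxs (annotated as two overlapping fragments) and idi are also present and would be expected to boost precursor supply. Colonies holding the uncut vector accumulate pigment. In the usual MoClo design, assembled Level 1 transcription units replace this operon, so correct recombinants appear as unpigmented colonies. The feature table does not annotate the type IIS restriction sites, the fusion overhangs or the promoter driving the operon, so the record does not state these details.
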