Features (pLannotate 1.2.2; 13 found; start..end, strand, type, name):
    229..1155    +  CDS            crtB: CRTB_PANAN - Experimental evidence at protein level: Swiss-Prot protein existence level 1. Involved in the biosynthesis of carotenoids. Catalyzes the condensation of two molecules of geranylgeranyl diphosphate (GGPP) to give prephytoene diphosphate (PPPP) and the subsequent rearrangement of the cyclopropylcarbinyl intermediate to yield the 15-cis-phytoene isomer. From Pantoea ananas (Erwinia uredovora).
   1181..2656    +  CDS            crtI: CRTI_PANAN - Experimental evidence at protein level: Swiss-Prot protein existence level 1. Converts 15-cis-phytoene into all-trans-lycopene via the intermediary of all-trans-phytofluene, all-trans-zeta-carotene and all- trans-neurosporene, by the introduction of four double bonds. From Pantoea ananas (Erwinia uredovora).
   2682..3827    +  CDS            crtY: CRTY_PANAN - Experimental evidence at protein level: Swiss-Prot protein existence level 1. Catalyzes the double cyclization reaction which converts lycopene to beta-carotene. From Pantoea ananas (Erwinia uredovora).
   3853..4755    +  CDS            dxs (fragment): DXS_ECOLI - Also known as yajP. Experimental evidence at protein level: Swiss-Prot protein existence level 1. Catalyzes the acyloin condensation reaction between C atoms 2 and 3 of pyruvate and glyceraldehyde 3-phosphate to yield 1-deoxy-D- xylulose-5-phosphate (DXP). From Escherichia coli (strain K12).
   4728..5711    +  CDS            dxs (fragment): DXS_ECOLI - Also known as yajP. Experimental evidence at protein level: Swiss-Prot protein existence level 1. Catalyzes the acyloin condensation reaction between C atoms 2 and 3 of pyruvate and glyceraldehyde 3-phosphate to yield 1-deoxy-D- xylulose-5-phosphate (DXP). From Escherichia coli (strain K12).
   5737..6462    +  CDS            crtW: CRTW_PARSN - Protein predicted: Swiss-Prot protein existence level 4. Converts beta-carotene to canthaxanthin via echinenone. From Paracoccus sp. (strain N81106 / MBIC 01143) (Agrobacterium aurantiacum).
   6488..7033    +  CDS            idi: IDI_ECOLI - Also known as ygfV. Experimental evidence at protein level: Swiss-Prot protein existence level 1. Catalyzes the 1,3-allylic rearrangement of the homoallylic substrate isopentenyl (IPP) to its highly electrophilic allylic isomer, dimethylallyl diphosphate (DMAPP). From Escherichia coli (strain K12).
   7059..7964    +  CDS            crtE: CRTE_PANAN - Protein inferred from homology: Swiss-Prot protein existence level 3. Catalyzes the condensation of farnesyl diphosphate (FPP) and isopentenyl diphosphate (IPP) to yield geranylgeranyl diphosphate (GGPP) needed for biosynthesis of carotenoids and diterpenes. From Pantoea ananas (Erwinia uredovora).
   8096..8117    -  protein_bind   CAP binding site: CAP binding activates transcription in the presence of cAMP. E. coli catabolite activator protein
   8130..8222    -  CDS            lacI (fragment): lac repressor; lacI; The lac repressor binds to the lac operator to inhibit transcription in E. coli. This inhibition can be relieved by adding lactose or isopropyl-β-D-thiogalactopyranoside (IPTG).
   8405..8993    -  rep_origin     ori: high-copy-number ColE1/pMB1/pBR322/pUC origin of replication
   9171..9980    -  CDS            KanR: aminoglycoside phosphotransferase; aph(3')-Ia; confers resistance to kanamycin in bacteria or G418 (Geneticin®) in eukaryotes
  10087..10128   +  CDS            rop (fragment): Rop protein, which maintains plasmids at low copy number; rop
>Addgene plasmid #109218 | MoClo adapted pUC57-Kan Level 2 | addgene full sequence | sequence record 223588 | Addgene NGS Result
GGTACCGCACGGTCTGCCAATCCGACGGAGGTTTATGAATTTTCCACCTTTTCCACAAGCTCAACTAGTA
TTAACGATGTGGATTTAGCAAAAAAAACCTGTAACCCTAAATGTAAAATAACGGGTAAGCCTGCCAACCA
TGTTATGGCAGATTAAGCGTCTTTTTGAAGGGCACCGCATCTTTCGCGTTGCCGTAAATGTATCCGTTTA
GCAATAAGGAAATTCTTAATGAATAATCCGTCGTTACTCAATCATGCGGTCGAAACGATGGCAGTTGGCT
CGAAAAGTTTTGCGACAGCCTCAAAGTTATTTGATGCAAAAACCCGGCGCAGCGTACTGATGCTCTACGC
CTGGTGCCGCCATTGTGACGATGTTATTGACGATCAGACGCTGGGCTTTCAGGCCCGGCAGCCTGCCTTA
CAAACGCCCGAACAACGTCTGATGCAACTTGAGATGAAAACGCGCCAGGCCTATGCAGGATCGCAGATGC
ACGAACCGGCGTTTGCGGCTTTTCGGGAAGTGGCTATGGCTCATGATATCGCCCCGGCTTACGCGTTTGA
TCATCTGGAAGGCTTCGCCATGGATGTACGCGAAGCGCAATACAGCCAACTGGATGATACGCTGCGCTAT
TGCTATCACGTTGCAGGCGTTGTCGGCTTGATGATGGCGCAAATCATGGGCGTGCGGGATAACGCCACGC
TGGACCGCGCCTGTGACCTTGGGCTGGCATTTCAGTTGACCAATATTGCTCGCGATATTGTGGACGATGC
GCATGCGGGCCGCTGTTATCTGCCGGCAAGCTGGCTGGAGCATGAAGGTCTGAACAAAGAGAATTATGCG
GCACCTGAAAACCGTCAGGCGCTGAGCCGTATCGCCCGTCGTTTGGTGCAGGAAGCAGAACCTTACTATT
TGTCTGCCACAGCCGGCCTGGCAGGGTTGCCCCTGCGTTCCGCCTGGGCAATCGCTACGGCGAAGCAGGT
TTACCGGAAAATAGGTGTCAAAGTTGAACAGGCCGGTCAGCAAGCCTGGGATCAGCGGCAGTCAACGACC
ACGCCCGAAAAATTAACGCTGCTGCTGGCCGCCTCTGGTCAGGCCCTTACTTCCCGGATGCGGGCTCATC
CTCCCCGCCCTGCGCATCTCTGGCAGCGCCCGCTCTAGGCTTACTATAAGGATGTTTGCAATGAAACCAA
CTACGGTAATTGGTGCAGGCTTCGGTGGCCTGGCACTGGCAATTCGTCTACAAGCTGCGGGGATCCCCGT
CTTACTGCTTGAACAACGTGATAAACCCGGCGGTCGGGCTTATGTCTACGAGGATCAGGGGTTTACCTTT
GATGCAGGCCCGACGGTTATCACCGATCCCAGTGCCATTGAAGAACTGTTTGCACTGGCAGGAAAACAGT
TAAAAGAGTATGTCGAACTGCTGCCGGTTACGCCGTTTTACCGCCTGTGTTGGGAGTCAGGGAAGGTCTT
TAATTACGATAACGATCAAACCCGGCTCGAAGCGCAGATTCAGCAGTTTAATCCCCGCGATGTCGAAGGT
TATCGTCAGTTTCTGGACTATTCACGCGCGGTGTTTAAAGAAGGCTATCTAAAGCTCGGTACTGTCCCTT
TTTTATCGTTCAGAGACATGCTTCGCGCCGCACCTCAACTGGCGAAACTGCAGGCATGGAGAAGCGTTTA
CAGTAAGGTTGCCAGTTACATCGAAGATGAACATCTGCGCCAGGCGTTTTCTTTCCACTCGCTGTTGGTG
GGCGGCAATCCCTTCGCCACCTCATCCATTTATACGTTGATACACGCGCTGGAGCGTGAGTGGGGCGTCT
GGTTTCCGCGTGGCGGCACCGGCGCATTAGTTCAGGGGATGATAAAGCTGTTTCAGGATCTGGGTGGCGA
AGTCGTGTTAAACGCCAGAGTCAGCCATATGGAAACGACAGGAAACAAGATTGAAGCCGTGCATTTAGAG
GACGGTCGCAGGTTCCTGACGCAAGCCGTCGCGTCAAATGCAGATGTGGTTCATACCTATCGCGACCTGT
TAAGCCAGCACCCTGCCGCGGTTAAGCAGTCCAACAAACTGCAGACTAAGCGCATGAGTAACTCTCTGTT
TGTGCTCTATTTTGGTTTGAATCACCATCATGATCAGCTCGCGCATCACACGGTTTGTTTCGGCCCGCGT
TACCGCGAGCTGATTGACGAAATTTTTAATCATGATGGCCTCGCAGAGGACTTCTCACTTTATCTGCACG
CGCCCTGTGTCACGGATTCGTCACTGGCGCCTGAAGGTTGCGGCAGTTACTATGTGTTGGCGCCGGTGCC
GCATTTAGGCACCGCGAACCTCGACTGGACGGTTGAGGGGCCAAAACTACGCGACCGTATTTTTGCGTAC
CTTGAGCAGCATTACATGCCTGGCTTACGGAGTCAGCTGGTCACGCACCGGATGTTTACGCCGTTTGATT
TTCGCGACCAGCTTAATGCCTATCATGGCTCAGCCTTTTCTGTGGAGCCCGTTCTTACCCAGAGCGCCTG
GTTTCGGCCGCATAACCGCGATAAAACCATTACTAATCTCTACCTGGTCGGCGCAGGCACGCATCCCGGC
GCAGGCATTCCTGGCGTCATCGGCTCGGCAAAAGCGACAGCAGGTTTGATGCTGGAGGATCTGATATGAG
CTTTTACCCAGGAGACAGAGAATGCAACCGCATTATGATCTGATTCTCGTGGGGGCTGGACTCGCGAATG
GCCTTATCGCCCTGCGACTTCAGCAGCAGCAACCTGATATGCGTATTTTGCTTATCGACGCCGCACCCCA
GGCGGGCGGGAATCATACGTGGTCATTTCACCACGATGATTTGACTGAGAGCCAACATCGTTGGATAGCT
CCGCTGGTGGTTCATCACTGGCCCGACTATCAGGTACGCTTTCCCACACGCCGTCGTAAGCTGAACAGCG
GCTACTTTTGTATTACTTCTCAGCGTTTCGCTGAGGTTTTACAGCGACAGTTTGGCCCGCACTTGTGGAT
GGATACCGCGGTCGCAGAGGTTAATGCGGAATCTGTTCGGTTGAAAAAGGGTCAGGTTATCGGTGCCCGC
GCGGTGATTGACGGGCGGGGTTATGCGGCAAATTCAGCACTGAGCGTGGGCTTCCAGGCGTTTATTGGCC
AGGAATGGCGATTGAGTCACCCGCATGGTTTATCATCTCCGATTATCATGGATGCCACGGTCGATCAGCA
AAATGGTTATCGCTTCGTGTACAGCCTGCCGCTCTCGCCGACCAGATTGTTAATTGAAGATACGCACTAT
ATTGATAATGCGACATTAGATCCTGAATGCGCGCGGCAAAATATTTGCGACTATGCCGCGCAACAGGGTT
GGCAGCTTCAGACACTGCTGCGAGAAGAACAGGGCGCCTTACCCATTACTCTGTCGGGCAATGCCGACGC
ATTCTGGCAGCAGCGCCCCCTGGCCTGTAGTGGATTACGTGCCGGTCTGTTCCATCCTACCACCGGCTAT
TCACTGCCGCTGGCGGTTGCCGTGGCCGACCGCCTGAGTGCACTTGATGTCTTTACGTCGGCCTCAATTC
ACCATGCCATTACGCATTTTGCCCGCGAGCGCTGGCAGCAGCAGGGCTTTTTCCGCATGCTGAATCGCAT
GCTGTTTTTAGCCGGACCCGCCGATTCACGCTGGCGGGTTATGCAGCGTTTTTATGGTTTACCTGAAGAT
TTAATTGCCCGTTTTTATGCGGGAAAACTCACGCTGACCGATCGGCTACGTATTCTGAGCGGCAAGCCGC
CTGTTCCGGTATTAGCAGCATTGCAAGCCATTATGACGACTCATCGTTAAGCTTCAGAGGAGGAATTAAG
TAATGAGTTTTGATATTGCCAAATACCCGACCCTGGCACTGGTCGACTCCACCCAGGAGTTACGACTGTT
GCCGAAAGAGAGTTTACCGAAACTCTGCGACGAACTGCGCCGCTATTTACTCGACAGCGTGAGCCGTTCC
AGCGGGCACTTCGCCTCCGGGCTGGGCACGGTCGAACTGACCGTGGCGCTGCACTATGTCTACAACACCC
CGTTTGACCAATTGATTTGGGATGTGGGGCATCAGGCTTATCCGCATAAAATTTTGACCGGACGCCGCGA
CAAAATCGGCACCATCCGTCAGAAAGGCGGTCTGCACCCGTTCCCGTGGCGCGGCGAAAGCGAATATGAC
GTATTAAGCGTCGGGCATTCATCAACCTCCATTAGTGCCGGAATTGGTATTGCGGTTGCTGCCGAAAAAG
AAGGCAAAAATCGCCGCACCGTCTGTGTCATTGGCGATGGCGCGATTACCGCAGGCATGGCGTTTGAAGC
GATGAATCACGCGGGCGATATCCGTCCTGATATGCTGGTGATTCTCAACGACAATGAAATGTCGATTTCC
GAAAATGTCGGCGCGCTCAACAACCATCTGGCACAGCTGCTTTCCGGTAAGCTTTACTCTTCACTGCGCG
AAGGCGGGAAAAAAGTTTTCTCTGGCGTGCCGCCAATTAAAGAGCTGCTCAAACGCACCGAAGAACATAT
TAAAGGCATGGTAGTGCCTGGCACGTTGTTTGAGGAGCTGGGCTTTAACTACATCGGCCCGGTGGACGGT
CATGATGTGCTGGGGCTTATCACCACGCTAAAGAACATGCGCGACCTGAAAGGCCCGCAGTTCCTGCATA
TCATGACCAAAAAAGGTCGTGGTTATGAACCGGCAGAAAAAGACCCGATCACTTTCCATGCCGTGCTAAA
TTTGATCCCTCCAGCGGTTGTTTGCCGAAAAGTAGCGGCGGTTTGCCGAGCTATTCAAAAATCTTTGGCG
ACTGGTTGTGCGAAACGGCAGCGAAAGACAACAAGCTGATGGCGATTACTCCGGCGATGCGTGAAGGTTC
CGGCATGGTCGAGTTTTCACGTAAATTCCCGGATCGCTACTTCGACGTGGCAATTGCCGAGCAACATGCG
GTGACCTTTGCTGCGGGTCTGGCGATTGGTGGGTACAAACCCATTGTCGCGATTTACTCCACTTTCCTGC
AACGCGCCTATGATCAGGTGCTGCATGACGTGGCGATTCAAAAGCTTCCGGTCCTGTTCGCCATCGACCG
CGCGGGCATTGTTGGTGCTGACGGTCAAACCCATCAGGGTGCTTTTGATCTCTCTTACCTGCGCTGCATA
CCGGAAATGGTCATTATGACCCCGAGCGATGAAAACGAATGTCGCCAGATGCTCTATACCGGCTATCACT
ATAACGATGGCCCGTCAGCGGTGCGCTACCCGCGTGGCAACGCGGTCGGCGTGGAACTGACGCCGCTGGA
AAAACTACCAATTGGCAAAGGCATTGTGAAGCGTCGTGGCGAGAAACTGGCGATCCTTAACTTTGGTACG
CTGATGCCAGAAGCGGCGAAAGTCGCCGAATCGCTGAACGCCACGCTGGTCGATATGCGTTTTGTGAAAC
CGCTTGATGAAGCGTTAATTCTGGAAATGGCCGCCAGCCATGAAGCGCTGGTCACCGTAGAAGAAAACGC
CATTATGGGCGGCGCAGGCAGCGGCGTGAACGAAGTGCTGATGGCCCATCGTAAACCAGTACCCGTGCTG
AACATTGGCCTGCCGGACTTCTTTATTCCGCAAGGAACTCAGGAAGAAATGCGCGCCGAACTCGGCCTCG
ATGCCGCTGGTATGGAAGCCAAAATCAAGGCCTGGCTGGCATAAGCTTTGTGTGAGGAGATGTCGAATGA
GCGCACATGCCCTGCCCAAGGCAGATCTGACCGCCACCAGCCTGATCGTATCGGGCGGCATCATCGCCGC
TTGGCTGGCCCTGCATGTGCATGCGCTGTGGTTTCTGGACGCAGCGGCGCATCCCATCCTGGCGATCGCA
AATTTCCTGGGGCTGACCTGGCTGTCGGTCGGATTGTTCATCATCGCGCATGACGCGATGCACGGGTCGG
TGGTGCCGGGGCGTCCGCGCGCCAATGCGGCGATGGGCCAGCTTGTCCTGTGGCTGTATGCCGGATTTTC
GTGGCGCAAGATGATCGTCAAGCACATGGCCCATCACCGCCATGCCGGAACCGACGACGACCCCGATTTC
GACCATGGCGGCCCGGTCCGCTGGTACGCCCGCTTCATCGGCACCTATTTCGGCTGGCGCGAGGGGCTGC
TTCTGCCCGTCATCGTGACGGTCTATGCGCTGATCCTTGGGGATCGCTGGATGTACGTGGTATTCTGGCC
GCTGCCGTCGATCCTGGCGTCGATCCAGCTGTTCGTGTTCGGCACCTGGCTGCCGCACCGCCCCGGCCAC
GACGCGTTCCCGGACCGCCACAATGCGCGGTCGTCGCGGATCAGCGACCCCGTGTCGCTGCTGACCTGTT
TTCACTTTGGCGGTTATCATCACGAACACCACCTGCACCCGACGGTGCCGTGGTGGCGCCTGCCCAGCAC
CCGCACCAAGGGCGACACCGCATAAGCTTGAGCTGAGGAGATTTTGAATGCAAACGGAACACGTCATTTT
ATTGAATGCACAGGGAGTTCCCACGGGTACGCTGGAAAAGTATGCCGCACACACGGCAGACACCCGCTTA
CATCTCGCGTTCTCCAGTTGGCTGTTTAATGCCAAAGGACAATTATTAGTTACCCGCCGCGCACTGAGCA
AAAAAGCATGGCCTGGCGTGTGGACTAACTCGGTTTGTGGGCACCCACAACTGGGAGAAAGCAACGAGGA
CGCAGTGATCCGCCGTTGCCGTTATGAGCTTGGCGTGGAAATTACGCCTCCTGAATCTATCTATCCTGAC
TTTCGCTACCGCGCCACCGATCCGAGTGGCATTGTGGAAAATGAAGTGTGTCCGGTATTTGCCGCACGCA
CCACTAGTGCGTTACAGATCAATGATGATGAAGTGATGGATTATCAATGGTGTGATTTAGCAGATGTATT
ACACGGTATTGATGCAACGCCGTGGGCGTTCAGTCCGTGGATGGTGATGCAGGCGACAAATCGCGAAGCC
AGAAAACGATTATCTGCATTTACCCAGCTTAAATAAGCTTTGCCTCAGGATTTTTGAAATGACGGTCTGC
GCAAAAAAACACGTTCATCTCACTCGCGATGCTGCGGAGCAGTTACTGGCTGATATTGATCGACGCCTTG
ATCAGTTATTGCCCGTGGAGGGAGAACGGGATGTTGTGGGTGCCGCGATGCGTGAAGGTGCGCTGGCACC
GGGAAAACGTATTCGCCCCATGTTGCTGTTGCTGACCGCCCGCGATCTGGGTTGCGCTGTCAGCCATGAC
GGATTACTGGATTTGGCCTGTGCGGTGGAAATGGTCCACGCGGCTTCGCTGATCCTTGACGATATGCCCT
GCATGGACGATGCGAAGCTGCGGCGCGGACGCCCTACCATTCATTCTCATTACGGAGAGCATGTGGCAAT
ACTGGCGGCGGTTGCCTTGCTGAGTAAAGCCTTTGGCGTAATTGCCGATGCAGATGGCCTCACGCCGCTG
GCAAAAAATCGGGCGGTTTCTGAACTGTCAAACGCCATCGGCATGCAAGGATTGGTTCAGGGTCAGTTCA
AGGATCTGTCTGAAGGGGATAAGCCGCGCAGCGCTGAAGCTATTTTGATGACGAATCACTTTAAAACCAG
CACGCTGTTTTGTGCCTCGATGCAGATGGCCTCGATTGTTGCGAATGCCTCCAGCGAAGCGCGTGATTGC
CTGCATCGTTTTTCACTTGATCTTGGTCAGGCATTTCAACTGCTGGACGATTTGACCGATGGCATGACCG
ACACCGGTAAGGATAGCAATCAGGACGCCGGTAAATCGACGCTGGTCAATCTGTTAGGCCCGAGGGCGGT
TGAAGAACGTCTGAGACAACATCTTCAGCTTGCCAGTGAGCATCTCTCTGCGGCCTGCCAACACGGGCAC
GCCACTCAACATTTTATTCAGGCCTGGTTTGACAAAAAACTCGCTGCCGTCAGTTAAGCTTGCAAGAATT
CAAGCTTGGAGTACGTTAATTAGTTGTCTGTTTTAAGCCCCGTGCTCTCCGCCGGGGCTTTTTTATTAAA
AACCACTCAAGTGGAAGACAAGGGACACGAAGTGTGGGGTGCCTAATGAGTGAGCTAACTCACATTAATT
GCGTTGCGCTCACTGCCCGCTTTCCAGTCGGGAAACCTGTCGTGCCAGCTGCATTAATGAATCGGCCAAC
GCGCGGGGAGAGGCGGTTTGCGTATTGGGCGCTCTTCCGCTTCCTCGCTCACTGACTCGCTGCGCTCGGT
CGTTCGGCTGCGGCGAGCGGTATCAGCTCACTCAAAGGCGGTAATACGGTTATCCACAGAATCAGGGGAT
AACGCAGGAAAGAACATGTGAGCAAAAGGCCAGCAAAAGGCCAGGAACCGTAAAAAGGCCGCGTTGCTGG
CGTTTTTCCATAGGCTCCGCCCCCCTGACGAGCATCACAAAAATCGACGCTCAAGTCAGAGGTGGCGAAA
CCCGACAGGACTATAAAGATACCAGGCGTTTCCCCCTGGAAGCTCCCTCGTGCGCTCTCCTGTTCCGACC
CTGCCGCTTACCGGATACCTGTCCGCCTTTCTCCCTTCGGGAAGCGTGGCGCTTTCTCATAGCTCACGCT
GTAGGTATCTCAGTTCGGTGTAGGTCGTTCGCTCCAAGCTGGGCTGTGTGCACGAACCCCCCGTTCAGCC
CGACCGCTGCGCCTTATCCGGTAACTATCGTCTTGAGTCCAACCCGGTAAGACACGACTTATCGCCACTG
GCAGCAGCCACTGGTAACAGGATTAGCAGAGCGAGGTATGTAGGCGGTGCTACAGAGTTCTTGAAGTGGT
GGCCTAACTACGGCTACACTAGAAGAACAGTATTTGGTATCTGCGCTCTGCTGAAGCCAGTTACCTTCGG
AAAAAGAGTTGGTAGCTCTTGATCCGGCAAACAAACCACCGCTGGTAGCGGTGGTTTTTTTGTTTGCAAG
CAGCAGATTACGCGCAGAAAAAAAGGATCTCAAGAAGATCCTTTGATCTTTTCTACGGGGTCTGACGCTC
AGTGGAACGAAAACTCACGTTAAGGGATTTTGGTCATGAGATTATCAAAAAGGATCTTCACCTAGATCCT
TTTAAATTAAAAATGAAGTTTTAAATCAAGCCCAATCTGAATAATGTTACAACCAATTAACCAATTCTGA
TTAGAAAAACTCATCGAGCATCAAATGAAACTGCAATTTATTCATATCAGGATTATCAATACCATATTTT
TGAAAAAGCCGTTTCTGTAATGAAGGAGAAAACTCACCGAGGCAGTTCCATAGGATGGCAAGATCCTGGT
ATCGGTCTGCGATTCCGACTCGTCCAACATCAATACAACCTATTAATTTCCCCTCGTCAAAAATAAGGTT
ATCAAGTGAGAAATCACCATGAGTGACGACTGAATCCGGTGAGAATGGCAAAAGTTTATGCATTTCTTTC
CAGACTTGTTCAACAGGCCAGCCATTACGCTCGTCATCAAAATCACTCGCATCAACCAAACCGTTATTCA
TTCGTGATTGCGCCTGAGCGAGACGAAATACGCGATCGCTGTTAAAAGGACAATTACAAACAGGAATCGA
ATGCAACCGGCGCAGGAACACTGCCAGCGCATCAACAATATTTTCACCTGAATCAGGATATTCTTCTAAT
ACCTGGAATGCTGTTTTTCCGGGGATCGCAGTGGTGAGTAACCATGCATCATCAGGAGTACGGATAAAAT
GCTTGATGGTCGGAAGAGGCATAAATTCCGTCAGCCAGTTTAGTCTGACCATCTCATCTGTAACATCATT
GGCAACGCTACCTTTGCCATGTTTCAGAAACAACTCTGGCGCATCGGGCTTCCCATACAAGCGATAGATT
GTCGCACCTGATTGCCCGACATTATCGCGAGCCCATTTATACCCATATAAATCAGCATCCATGTTGGAAT
TTAATCGCGGCCTCGACGTTTCCCGTTGAATATGGCTCATAACACCCCTTGTATTACTGTTTATGTAAGC
AGACAGTTTTATTGTTCATGATGATATATTTTTATCTTGTGCAATGTAACATCAGAGATTTTGAGACACG
GGCCAGAGCTGCATCGCGCGTTTCGGTGATGACGGTGAAAACCTCTGACACATGCAGCTCCCGGAGACGG
TCACAGCTTGTCTGTAAGCGGATGCCGGGAGCAGACAAGCCCGTCAGGGCGCGTCAGCGGGTGTTGGCGG
GTGTCGGGGCTGGCCACTCTGTGCCTTGTCTTCCAGTGGTATGG
